>Addgene plasmid #226765 | p26.pA.NGFR.mCMV.hPGK.Rab35(Q67L).wpre[sequenced] | addgene full sequence | sequence record 453303 | Addgene NGS Result
AAATTTCACAAATAAAGCATTTTTTTCACTGCATTCTAGTTGTGGTTTGTCCAAACTCATCAATGTATCT
TATCATGTCTGGCTCTAGCTATCCCGCCCCTAACTCCGCCCATCCCGCCCCTAACTCCGCCCAGTTCCGC
CCATTCTCCGCCCCATGGCTGACTAATTTTTTTTATTTATGCAGAGGCCGAGGCCGCCTCGGCCTCTGAG
CTATTCCAGAAGTAGTGAGGAGGCTTTTTTGGAGGCCTAGGGACGTACCCAATTCGCCCTATAGTGAGTC
GTATTACGCGCGCTCACTGGCCGTCGTTTTACAACGTCGTGACTGGGAAAACCCTGGCGTTACCCAACTT
AATCGCCTTGCAGCACATCCCCCTTTCGCCAGCTGGCGTAATAGCGAAGAGGCCCGCACCGATCGCCCTT
CCCAACAGTTGCGCAGCCTGAATGGCGAATGGG
[124 nt withheld, positions 454-577]
C
[91 nt withheld, positions 579-669]
A
[49 nt withheld, positions 671-719]
CCTTTGACGTTGGAGTCCACGTTCTTT
[37 nt withheld, positions 747-783]
ACCCTATCTCGGTCTATTCTTTTGATTTATAAGGGATTTTGCCGATTTCGGCCTATTGGTTAAAAAATGA
GCTGATTTAACAAAAATTTAACGCGAATTTTAACAAAATATTAACGCTTACAATTTAGGTGGCACTTTTC
GGGGAAATGTGCGCGGAACCCCTATTTGTTTATTTTTCTAAATACATTCAAATATGTATCCGCTCATGAG
ACAATAACCCTGATAAATGCTTCAATAATATTGAAAAAGGAAGAGTATGAGTATTCAACATTTCCGTGTC
GCCCTTATTCCCTTTTTTGCGGCATTTTGCCTTCCTGTTTTTGCTCACCCAGAAACGCTGGTGAAAGTAA
AAGATGCTGAAGATCAGTTGGGTGCACGAGTGGGTTACATCGAACTGGATCTCAACAGCGGTAAGATCCT
TGAGAGTTTTCGCCCCGAAGAACGTTTTCCAATGATGAGCACTTTTAAAGTTCTGCTATGTGGCGCGGTA
TTATCCCGTATTGACGCCGGGCAAGAGCAACTCGGTCGCCGCATACACTATTCTCAGAATGACTTGGTTG
AGTACTCACCAGTCACAGAAAAGCATCTTACGGATGGCATGACAGTAAGAGAATTATGCAGTGCTGCCAT
AACCATGAGTGATAACACTGCGGCCAACTTACTTCTGACAACGATCGGAGGACCGAAGGAGCTAACCGCT
TTTTTGCACAACATGGGGGATCATGTAACTCGCCTTGATCGTTGGGAACCGGAGCTGAATGAAGCCATAC
CAAACGACGAGCGTGACACCACGATGCCTGTAGCAATGGCAACAACGTTGCGCAAACTATTAACTGGCGA
ACTACTTACTCTAGCTTCCCGGCAACAATTAATAGACTGGATGGAGGCGGATAAAGTTGCAGGACCACTT
CTGCGCTCGGCCCTTCCGGCTGGCTGGTTTATTGCTGATAAATCTGGAGCCGGTGAGCGTGGGTCTCGCG
GTATCATTGCAGCACTGGGGCCAGATGGTAAGCCCTCCCGTATCGTAGTTATCTACACGACGGGGAGTCA
GGCAACTATGGATGAACGAAATAGACAGATCGCTGAGATAGGTGCCTCACTGATTAAGCATTGGTAACTG
TCAGACCAAGTTTACTCATATATACTTTAGATTGATTTAAAACTTCATTTTTAATTTAAAAGGATCTAGG
TGAAGATCCTTTTTGATAATCTCATGACCAAAATCCCTTAACGTGAGTTTTCGTTCCACTGAGCGTCAGA
CCCCGTAGAAAAGATCAAAGGATCTTCTTGAGATCCTTTTTTTCTGCGCGTAATCTGCTGCTTGCAAACA
AAAAAACCACCGCTACCAGCGGTGGTTTGTTTGCCGGATCAAGAGCTACCAACTCTTTTTCCGAAGGTAA
CTGGCTTCAGCAGAGCGCAGATACCAAATACTGTTCTTCTAGTGTAGCCGTAGTTAGGCCACCACTTCAA
GAACTCTGTAGCACCGCCTACATACCTCGCTCTGCTAATCCTGTTACCAGTGGCTGCTGCCAGTGGCGAT
AAGTCGTGTCTTACCGGGTTGGACTCAAGACGATAGTTACCGGATAAGGCGCAGCGGTCGGGCTGAACGG
GGGGTTCGTGCACACAGCCCAGCTTGGAGCGAACGACCTACACCGAACTGAGATACCTACAGCGTGAGCT
ATGAGAAAGCGCCACGCTTCCCGAAGGGAGAAAGGCGGACAGGTATCCGGTAAGCGGCAGGGTCGGAACA
GGAGAGCGCACGAGGGAGCTTCCAGGGGGAAACGCCTGGTATCTTTATAGTCCTGTCGGGTTTCGCCACC
TCTGACTTGAGCGTCGATTTTTGTGATGCTCGTCAGGGGGGCGGAGCCTATGGAAAAACGCCAGCAACGC
GGCCTTTTTACGGTTCCTGGCCTTTTGCTGGCCTTTTGCTCACATGTTCTTTCCTGCGTTATCCCCTGAT
TCTGTGGATAACCGTATTACCGCCTTTGAGTGAGCTGATACCGCTCGCCGCAGCCGAACGACCGAGCGCA
GCGAGTCAGTGAGCGAGGAAGCGGAAGAGCGCCCAATACGCAAACCGCCTCTCCCCGCGCGTTGGCCGAT
TCATTAATGCAGCTGGCACGACAGGTTTCCCGACTGGAAAGCGGGCAGTGAGCGCAACGCAATTAATGTG
AGTTAGCTCACTCATTAGGCACCCCAGGCTTTACACTTTATGCTTCCGGCTCGTATGTTGTGTGGAATTG
TGAGCGGATAACAATTTCACACAGGAAACAGCTATGACCATGATTACGCCAAGCGCGCAATTAACCCTCA
CTAAAGGGAACAAAAGCTGGAGCTGCAAGCTTGGCCATTGCATACGTTGTATCCATATCATAATATGTAC
ATTTATATTGGCTCATGTCCAACATTACCGCCATGTTGACATTGATTATTGACTAGTTATTAATAGTAAT
CAATTACGGGGTCATTAGTTCATAGCCCATATATGGAGTTCCGCGTTACATAACTTACGGTAAATGGCCC
GCCTGGCTGACCGCCCAACGACCCCCGCCCATTGACGTCAATAATGACGTATGTTCCCATAGTAACGCCA
ATAGGGACTTTCCATTGACGTCAATGGGTGGAGTATTTACGGTAAACTGCCCACTTGGCAGTACATCAAG
TGTATCATATGCCAAGTACGCCCCCTATTGACGTCAATGACGGTAAATGGCCCGCCTGGCATTATGCCCA
GTACATGACCTTATGGGACTTTCCTACTTGGCAGTACATCTACGTATTAGTCATCGCTATTACCATGGTG
ATGCGGTTTTGGCAGTACATCAATGGGCGTGGATAGCGGTTTGACTCACGGGGATTTCCAAGTCTCCACC
CCATTGACGTCAATGGGAGTTTGTTTTGGCACCAAAATCAACGGGACTTTCCAAAATGTCGTAACAACTC
CGCCCCATTGACGCAAATGGGCGGTAGGCGTGTACGGTGGGAGGTCTATATAAGCAGAGCTCGTTTAGTG
AACCGGGGTCTCTCTGGTTAGACCAGATCTGAGCCTGGGAGCTCTCTGGCTAACTAGGGAACCCACTGCT
TAAGCCTCAATAAAGCTTGCCTTGAGTGCTTCAAGTAGTGTGTGCCCGTCTGTTGTGTGACTCTGGTAAC
TAGAGATCCCTCAGACCCTTTTAGTCAGTGTGGAAAATCTCTAGCAGTGGCGCCCGAACAGGGACTTGAA
AGCGAAAGGGAAACCAGAGGAGCTCTCTCGACGCAGGACTCGGCTTGCTGAAGCGCGCACGGCAAGAGGC
GAGGGGCGGCGACTGGTGAGTACGCCAAAAATTTTGACTAGCGGAGGCTAGAAGGAGAGAGATGGGTGCG
AGAGCGTCAGTATTAAGCGGGGGAGAATTAGATCGCGATGGGAAAAAATTCGGTTAAGGCCAGGGGGAAA
GAAAAAATATAAATTAAAACATATAGTATGGGCAAGCAGGGAGCTAGAACGATTCGCAGTTAATCCTGGC
CTGTTAGAAACATCAGAAGGCTGTAGACAAATACTGGGACAGCTACAACCATCCCTTCAGACAGGATCAG
AAGAACTTAGATCATTATATAATACAGTAGCAACCCTCTATTGTGTGCATCAAAGGATAGAGATAAAAGA
CACCAAGGAAGCTTTAGACAAGATAGAGGAAGAGCAAAACAAAAGTAAGACCACCGCACAGCAAGCGGCC
GCTGATCTTCAGACCTGGAGGAGGAGATATGAGGGACAATTGGAGAAGTGAATTATATAAATATAAAGTA
GTAAAAATTGAACCATTAGGAGTAGCACCCACCAAGGCAAAGAGAAGAGTGGTGCAGAGAGAAAAAAGAG
CAGTGGGAATAGGAGCTTTGTTCCTTGGGTTCTTGGGAGCAGCAGGAAGCACTATGGGCGCAGCGTCAAT
GACGCTGACGGTACAGGCCAGACAATTATTGTCTGGTATAGTGCAGCAGCAGAACAATTTGCTGAGGGCT
ATTGAGGCGCAACAGCATCTGTTGCAACTCACAGTCTGGGGCATCAAGCAGCTCCAGGCAAGAATCCTGG
CTGTGGAAAGATACCTAAAGGATCAACAGCTCCTGGGGATTTGGGGTTGCTCTGGAAAACTCATTTGCAC
CACTGCTGTGCCTTGGAATGCTAGTTGGAGTAATAAATCTCTGGAACAGATTTGGAATCACACGACCTGG
ATGGAGTGGGACAGAGAAATTAACAATTACACAAGCTTAATACACTCCTTAATTGAAGAATCGCAAAACC
AGCAAGAAAAGAATGAACAAGAATTATTGGAATTAGATAAATGGGCAAGTTTGTGGAATTGGTTTAACAT
AACAAATTGGCTGTGGTATATAAAATTATTCATAATGATAGTAGGAGGCTTGGTAGGTTTAAGAATAGTT
TTTGCTGTACTTTCTATAGTGAATAGAGTTAGGCAGGGATATTCACCATTATCGTTTCAGACCCACCTCC
CAACCCCGAGGGGACCCGACAGGCCCGAAGGAATAGAAGAAGAAGGTGGAGAGAGAGACAGAGACAGATC
CATTCGATTAGTGAACGGATCTCGACGGTATCGGTTAACTTTTAAAAGAAAAGGGGGGATTGGGGGGTAC
AGTGCAGGGGAAAGAATAGTAGACATAATAGCAACAGACATACAAACTAAAGAATTACAAAAACAAATTA
CAAAAATTCAAAATTTTATCGATCACGAGACTAGCCTCGAGAGATCTGATCATAATCAGCCATACCACAT
TTGTAGAGGTTTTACTTGCTTTAAAAAACCTCCCACACCTCCCCCTGAACCTGAAACATAAAATGAATGC
AATTGTTGTTGTTAACTTGTTTATTGCAGCTTATAATGGTTACAAATAAGGCAATAGCATCACAAATTTC
ACAAATAAGGCATTTTTTTCACTGCATTCTAGTTTTGGTTTGTCCAAACTCATCAATGTATCTTATCATG
TCTGGATCTCAAATCCCTCGGAAGCTGCGCCTGTCATCGAATTCCTGCAGCCCGGTGCATGACTAAGCTA
GCTCAGTTAGCCTCCCCCATCTCCCCTAGAGGATCCCCCTGTTCCACCTCTTGAAGGCTATGTAGGCCAC
AAGGCCCACAACCACAGCAGCCAGGATGGAGCAATAGACAGGGATGAGGTTGTCGGTGGTGCCTCGGGTC
ACCACGGGCTGGGAGCTGCCCATCACTGTGGTCACCACACCTGCCACCGTGCTGGCTATGAGGTCTTGTT
CTGGAGGTGCCTCAGGCTCCTGGGTGCTGGGGGCTGTGCTGTCCGAGCCCTCTGGGGGTGTGGACCGTGT
AATCCAACGGCCAGGGATCTCCTCGCACTCGGCGTCGGCCCAGCGTGTGCACTCGCGGAGCTGGCGCTCG
GTGTCCTCGCACACGGTGCAGGGCAGGCACGGGTCCACGTGGTTGGCCTCGTCGGAATACGTGCCGTCGG
GGCACTCCTCGCACACGGTGTTCTGCTTGTCCTGGCAGGAGAACACGAGGCCCGAGCCCGCCTCGCACAC
GCGGCACGCCTCGCAGCGCCCAGTCGTCTCATCCTGGTAGTAGCCGTAGGCGCAGCGGCACACGGCGTCG
TCGGCCTCCACGCACGGCGCCGACATGCTCTGGAGCCCCACGCACTCGGTGCACGGCTTGCACGGCTCGG
TCGCGCTCACCACGTCGGAGAACGTCACGCTGTCCAGGCAGGGCTCACACACGGTCTGGTTGGCTCCACA
AGGCTGGGCCACACCCTCGCCCAGGTTGCAGGCTTTGCAGCACTCACCGCTGTGTGTGTACAGGCCTGTG
GGGCATGCCTCCTTGGCACCTCCAAGGGACACCCCCAGAAGCAGCAACAGCAGCAGGCGCGGCCCGTCCA
TGGCGCGGCCGGTGGCACCTGCCCCCATCGCCCGCCTCCCGCGGCAGCGCTCGACTTCCAGCTCGGTCCG
CTTTGCGGACTGATGGGGCTGCGCTGCGCTGCGCTCCAGCGCCCCCCCTGCCCGCCGGAGCTGGCCGCGG
CCCGAATTCCGCGGAGGCTGGATCGGTCCCGGTGTCTTCTATGGAGGTCAAAACAGCGTGGATGGCGTCT
CCAGGCGATCTGACGGTTCACTAAACGAGCTCTGCTTATATAGGCCTCCCACCGTACACGCCTACCCTCG
AGAAGCTTGATATCGAATTCCACGGGGTTGGGGTTGCGCCTTTTCCAAGGCAGCCCTGGGTTTGCGCAGG
GACGCGGCTGCTCTGGGCGTGGTTCCGGGAAACGCAGCGGCGCCGACCCTGGGTCTCGCACATTCTTCAC
GTCCGTTCGCAGCGTCACCCGGATCTTCGCCGCTACCCTTGTGGGCCCCCCGGCGACGCTTCCTGCTCCG
CCCCTAAGTCGGGAAGGTTCCTTGCGGTTCGCGGCGTGCCGGACGTGACAAACGGAAGCCGCACGTCTCA
CTAGTACCCTCGCAGACGGACAGCGCCAGGGAGCAATGGCAGCGCGCCGACCGCGATGGGCTGTGGCCAA
TAGCGGCTGCTCAGCAGGGCGCGCCGAGAGCAGCGGCCGGGAAGGGGCGGTGCGGGAGGCGGGGTGTGGG
GCGGTAGTGTGGGCCCTGTTCCTGCCCGCGCGGTGTTCCGCATTCTGCAAGCCTCCGGAGCGCACGTCGG
CAGTCGGCTCCCTCGTTGACCGAATCACCGACCTCTCTCCCCAGGGGGATCCACCGGTGCTGTACAAGTC
CGGACTCAGATCCATGGCCCGGGACTACGACCACCTCTTCAAGCTGCTCATCATCGGCGACAGCGGTGTG
GGCAAGAGCAGTTTACTGTTGCGTTTTGCAGACAACACTTTCTCAGGCAGCTACATCACCACGATCGGAG
TGGATTTCAAGATCCGGACCGTGGAGATCAACGGGGAGAAGGTGAAGCTGCAGATCTGGGACACAGCGGG
GCTGGAGCGCTTCCGCACCATCACCTCCACGTATTATCGGGGGACCCACGGGGTCATTGTGGTTTACGAC
GTCACCAGTGCCGAGTCCTTTGTCAACGTCAAGCGGTGGCTTCACGAAATCAACCAGAACTGTGATGATG
TGTGCCGAATATTAGTGGGTAATAAGAATGACGACCCTGAGCGGAAGGTGGTGGAGACGGAAGATGCCTA
CAAATTCGCCGGGCAGATGGGCATCCAGTTGTTCGAGACCAGCGCCAAGGAGAATGTCAACGTGGAAGAG
ATGTTCAACTGCATCACGGAGCTGGTCCTCCGAGCAAAGAAAGACAACCTGGCAAAACAGCAGCAGCAAC
AACAGAACGATGTGGTGAAGCTCACGAAGAACAGTAAACGAAAGAAACGCTGCTGCTAAGAATTCTGCAG
TCGACAATCAACCTCTGGATTACAAAATTTGTGAAAGATTGACTGGTATTCTTAACTATGTTGCTCCTTT
TACGCTATGTGGATACGCTGCTTTAATGCCTTTGTATCATGCTATTGCTTCCCGTATGGCTTTCATTTTC
TCCTCCTTGTATAAATCCTGGTTGCTGTCTCTTTATGAGGAGTTGTGGCCCGTTGTCAGGCAACGTGGCG
TGGTGTGCACTGTGTTTGCTGACGCAACCCCCACTGGTTGGGGCATTGCCACCACCTGTCAGCTCCTTTC
CGGGACTTTCGCTTTCCCCCTCCCTATTGCCACGGCGGAACTCATCGCCGCCTGCCTTGCCCGCTGCTGG
ACAGGGGCTCGGCTGTTGGGCACTGACAATTCCGTGGTGTTGTCGGGGAAGCTGACGTCCTTTCCATGGC
TGCTCGCCTGTGTTGCCACCTGGATTCTGCGCGGGACGTCCTTCTGCTACGTCCCTTCGGCCCTCAATCC
AGCGGACCTTCCTTCCCGCGGCCTGCTGCCGGCTCTAGAGCCTCTTCCGCGTCTTCGCCTTCCCGGGTCG
AGCTCGGTACCTTTAAGACCAATGACTTACAAGGCAGCTGTAGATCTTAGCCACTTTTTAAAAGAAAAGG
GGGGACTGGAAGGGCTAATTCACTCCCAACGAAGACAAGATCTGCTTTTTGCTTGTACTGGGTCTCTCTG
GTTAGACCAGATCTGAGCCTGGGAGCTCTCTGGCTAACTAGGGAACCCACTGCTTAAGCCTCAATAAAGC
TTGCCTTGAGTGCTTCAAGTAGTGTGTGCCCGTCTGTTGTGTGACTCTGGTAACTAGAGATCCCTCAGAC
CCTTTTAGTCAGTGTGGAAAATCTCTAGCAGTAGTAGTTCATGTCATCTTATTATTCAGTATTTATAACT
TGCAAAGAAATGAATATCAGAGAGTGAGAGGAACTTGTTTATTGCAGCTTATAATGGTTACAAATAAAGC
AATAGCATCAC
Features (pLannotate 1.2.2; 32 found; start..end, strand, type, name):
    112..247     +  rep_origin     SV40 ori: SV40 origin of replication
    268..286     -  promoter       T7 promoter: promoter for bacteriophage T7 RNA polymerase
    294..449     +  CDS            lacZα (fragment): LacZα fragment of β-galactosidase; lacZ fragment
    454..882     +  rep_origin     f1 ori (sequence partly withheld): f1 bacteriophage origin of replication; arrow indicates direction of (+) strand synthesis
    935..1039    +  promoter       AmpR promoter: bla
   1040..1900    +  CDS            AmpR: β-lactamase; bla; confers resistance to ampicillin, carbenicillin, and related antibiotics
   2071..2659    +  rep_origin     ori: high-copy-number ColE1/pMB1/pBR322/pUC origin of replication
   2842..2934    +  CDS            lacI (fragment): lac repressor; lacI; The lac repressor binds to the lac operator to inhibit transcription in E. coli. This inhibition can be relieved by adding lactose or isopropyl-β-D-thiogalactopyranoside (IPTG).
   2947..2968    +  protein_bind   CAP binding site: CAP binding activates transcription in the presence of cAMP. E. coli catabolite activator protein
   2983..3013    +  promoter       lac promoter: promoter for the E. coli lac operon
   3021..3037    +  protein_bind   lac operator: The lac repressor binds to the lac operator to inhibit transcription in E. coli. This inhibition can be relieved by adding lactose or isopropyl-β-D-thiogalactopyranoside (IPTG). lac repressor encoded by lacI
   3082..3100    +  promoter       T3 promoter: promoter for bacteriophage T3 RNA polymerase
   3201..3580    +  enhancer       CMV enhancer: human cytomegalovirus immediate early enhancer
   3581..3784    +  promoter       CMV promoter: human cytomegalovirus (CMV) immediate early promoter
   3799..3979    +  LTR            5' LTR (truncated): truncated 5' long terminal repeat (LTR) from HIV-1
   4026..4151    +  misc_feature   HIV-1 Ψ: packaging signal of human immunodeficiency virus type 1
   4135..4498    +  CDS            HIV-1 gag (fragment): gag protein from human immunodeficiency virus 1; gag
   4644..4877    +  misc_feature   RRE: The Rev response element (RRE) of HIV-1 allows for Rev-dependent mRNA export from the nucleus to the cytoplasm.
   5254..5354    +  CDS            Rev (fragment): human immunodeficiency virus 1 (HIV-1) Rev protein; rev; enhances nuclear export of unspliced and incompletely spliced viral mRNAs
   5373..5490    +  misc_feature   cPPT/CTS: central polypurine tract and central termination sequence of HIV-1
   5520..5604    +  CDS            large T antigen (fragment): large T antigen from SV40 (simian virus 40)
   5627..5761    +  polyA_signal   SV40 poly(A) signal: SV40 polyadenylation signal
   5789..5808    -  misc_feature   MCS (fragment): pBluescript multiple cloning site
   5864..6691    -  CDS            NGFR (fragment): TNR16_HUMAN - Also known as TNFRSF16. Experimental evidence at protein level: Swiss-Prot protein existence level 1. Low affinity receptor which can bind to NGF, BDNF, NTF3, and NTF4. Forms a heterodimeric receptor with SORCS2 that binds the precursor forms of NGF, BDNF and NTF3 with high affinity, and has much lower affinity for mature NGF and BDNF (PubMed:24908487). Plays an important role in differentiation and survival of specific neuronal populations during development (By similarity). Can mediate cell survival as well as cell death of neural cells. Plays a role in the inactivation of RHOA
   6901..6939    -  promoter       minimal CMV promoter: human cytomegalovirus (CMV) immediate early promoter
   6941..6964    -  misc_feature   MCS (fragment): pBluescript multiple cloning site
   6967..7477    +  promoter       hPGK promoter: human phosphoglycerate kinase 1 promoter
   7517..8119    +  CDS            RAB35: RAB35_HUMAN - Also known as RAB1C, RAY. Experimental evidence at protein level: Swiss-Prot protein existence level 1. The small GTPases Rab are key regulators of intracellular membrane trafficking, from the formation of transport vesicles to their fusion with membranes. Rabs cycle between an inactive GDP-bound form and an active GTP-bound form that is able to recruit to membranes different sets of downstream effectors directly responsible for vesicle formation, movement, tethering and fusion. That Rab is involved in the process of endocytosis and is an essential rate-limiting regulator of the
   8139..8685    +  misc_feature   WPRE (fragment): woodchuck hepatitis virus posttranscriptional regulatory element
   8700..8768    +  CDS            nef (fragment): NEF_HV1Z2 - Experimental evidence at protein level: Swiss-Prot protein existence level 1. Extracellular Nef protein targets CD4(+) T-lymphocytes for apoptosis by interacting with CXCR4 surface receptors. From Human immunodeficiency virus type 1 group M subtype D (isolate Z2/CDC-Z34) (HIV-1).
   8770..9003    +  LTR            3' LTR (ΔU3): self-inactivating 3' long terminal repeat (LTR) from HIV-1
   9075..72      +  polyA_signal   SV40 poly(A) signal (across the origin): SV40 polyadenylation signal
