[The description below was written by a language model from this plasmid's Addgene catalogue record and pLannotate feature annotations shown in this document.]
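Description:
p26.pA.NGFR.mCMV.hPGK.Rab35(Q67L).wpre is a 9.1 kb plasmid catalogued as a mammalian expression vector on the p1074 backbone. Its feature table shows the architecture of a third-generation, self-inactivating HIV-1 lentiviral transfer vector. A CMV enhancer/promoter replaces the U3 region of a truncated 5' LTR to drive Tat-independent genomic RNA production. It is followed by the Ψ packaging signal with a gag fragment, the RRE for Rev-dependent nuclear export, and the cPPT/CTS. A ΔU3 3' LTR and a downstream SV40 poly(A) signal close the viral unit. The bacterial portion is pBluescript-like, with a high-copy ColE1/pUC origin, an f1 origin, lac/T3/T7 remnants and AmpR for ampicillin selection. An SV40 origin is also present. The listed recombination-deficient growth strain is consistent with the repeated LTR sequences.

The payload is a bidirectional expression cassette. The human PGK promoter drives human RAB35 in the sense orientation, followed by a WPRE to enhance transcript stability and expression. Abutting the PGK promoter in the antisense orientation, a minimal CMV promoter drives an NGFR fragment that ends at an SV40 poly(A) signal, the "pA" in the name. The fragment annotation suggests a truncated low-affinity NGF receptor of the kind commonly used as a surface marker, although the record does not say so. This arrangement allows coordinated expression of both genes without a fusion or an IRES, so transduced cells could be identified or sorted by NGFR staining. The Q67L substitution is generally regarded as a GTPase-deficient, constitutively active form of this membrane-trafficking Rab. The record gives the purpose only as Rab35(Q67L), and the associated publication concerns extracellular vesicles from senescent cells.
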