Addgene plasmid #226765: p26.pA.NGFR.mCMV.hPGK.Rab35(Q67L).wpre[sequenced]
Purpose: Rab35(Q67L)
Depositing lab: Ferdinando Pucci. Depositing organization: Oregon Health & Science University. Publication: Senescent Cell-Derived Extracellular Vesicles Inhibit Cancer Recurrence by Coordinating Immune Surveillance. Ziglari T, Calistri NL, Finan JM, Derrick DS, Nakayasu ES, Burnet MC, Kyle JE, Hoare M, Heiser LM, Pucci F. Cancer Res. 2025 Mar 3;85(5):859-874. doi: 10.1158/0008-5472.CAN-24-0875. PubMed 39804967.
Backbone
  Vector backbone: p1074
  Vector type: Mammalian Expression
Growth in bacteria
  Bacterial resistance: Ampicillin, 100 μg/mL
  Growth temperature: 37°C
  Growth strain: NEB Stable
  Copy number: Unknown
Gene/Insert
  Gene/Insert name: rab35-mutant Q67L
  Entrez Gene: RAB35 (a.k.a. H-ray, RAB1C, RAY)
Terms and licenses: Academic/Nonprofit Terms; Industry Terms: Not Available to Industry
How to cite: p26.pA.NGFR.mCMV.hPGK.Rab35(Q67L).wpre[sequenced] was a gift from Ferdinando Pucci (Addgene plasmid # 226765 ; http://n2t.net/addgene:226765 ; RRID:Addgene_226765)
